Addgene plasmid #81173: pJFRC-20X-UAS-ADARcd
Purpose: identification of cell-specific targets of RNA binding proteins
Depositing lab: Michael Rosbash. Depositing organization: Brandeis University. Publication: TRIBE: Hijacking an RNA-Editing Enzyme to Identify Cell-Specific Targets of RNA-Binding Proteins. McMahon AC, Rahman R, Jin H, Shen JL, Fieldsend A, Luo W, Rosbash M. Cell. 2016 Mar 30. pii: S0092-8674(16)30263-X. doi: 10.1016/j.cell.2016.03.007. PubMed 27040499.
Backbone
  Vector backbone: pJFRC7-20XUAS-IVS-mCD8::GFP
  Vector type: Insect Expression
Growth in bacteria
  Bacterial resistance: Ampicillin, 100 μg/mL
  Growth temperature: 37°C
  Growth strain: DH5alpha
  Copy number: Unknown
Gene/Insert
  Gene/Insert name: UAS-ADARcd
  Species: D. melanogaster (fly)
  Promoter: UAS
  Cloning method: Restriction Enzyme; 5′ cloning site unknown (unknown if destroyed); 3′ cloning site unknown (unknown if destroyed)
  Sequencing primers: 5′ pCasper-hs; 3′ SV40-splice-R2
Terms and licenses: Academic/Nonprofit Terms; Industry Terms: Not Available to Industry
How to cite: pJFRC-20X-UAS-ADARcd was a gift from Michael Rosbash (Addgene plasmid # 81173 ; http://n2t.net/addgene:81173 ; RRID:Addgene_81173)
