[The description below was written by a language model from this plasmid's Addgene catalogue record and pLannotate feature annotations shown in this document.]
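Description:
pJFRC-20X-UAS-ADARcd is a 9,665 bp Drosophila transgenesis and expression plasmid built on the pJFRC7-20XUAS-IVS-mCD8::GFP backbone. The reporter of the parent vector is not among the annotated features, and the ADAR insert appears to take its place. The plasmid is propagated in E. coli through a high-copy ColE1/pUC-type origin and selected with ampicillin via the bla gene. For making transgenic flies it carries a φC31 integrase attB site, which allows site-specific integration into a genomic attP landing site. It also carries the mini-white eye-colour marker for identifying transformants.

The expression cassette begins with four tandem 5X UAS blocks, giving twenty Gal4 binding sites, placed upstream of the Drosophila hsp70Bb promoter. A modified myosin heavy chain intron 16 (the "IVS") follows, a standard element for boosting expression. The payload is annotated as three fragments of Drosophila melanogaster Adar, consistent with the catalytic deaminase domain (ADARcd) named in the record, followed by a C-terminal V5 epitope tag. Gateway attB1 and attB2 sites flank this coding region, although the record lists restriction cloning with unknown sites. The cassette ends in SV40 3′ sequences that include the small t intron and the SV40 polyadenylation signal. The annotated T-antigen fragments and NLS lie within this SV40 region and are probably not separately expressed products.

Transcription depends on Gal4, so crossing transgenic flies to a chosen Gal4 driver restricts ADARcd expression to particular cell types. The stated purpose is identification of cell-specific targets of RNA-binding proteins, using the TRIBE approach of exploiting an RNA-editing enzyme. No RNA-binding protein partner is annotated here, so this construct appears to express the editing domain alone.
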