Features (pLannotate 1.2.2; 26 found; start..end, strand, type, name):
     31..135     +  promoter       AmpR promoter: bla
    136..996     +  CDS            AmpR: β-lactamase; bla; confers resistance to ampicillin, carbenicillin, and related antibiotics
   1167..1755    +  rep_origin     ori: high-copy-number ColE1/pMB1/pBR322/pUC origin of replication
   1842..1911    +  protein_bind   attB: attB site for the φC31 integrase (Groth et al., 2000) phage φC31 integrase
   2606..5478    +  CDS            mini-white: Drosophila white gene eye color pigment; white; This is a modified version of the white gene lacking part of the first intron.
   6251..6406    +  CDS            YPB1_ECOLX (fragment): Protein predicted: Swiss-Prot protein existence level 4. From Escherichia coli.
   6488..6509    -  misc_feature   MCS (fragment): pUC18/19 multiple cloning site
   6508..6602    +  protein_bind   5X UAS: five tandem copies of the "ScaI site" 17-mer CGGAGTACTGTCCTCCG, an upstream activating sequence (UAS) that efficiently binds yeast Gal4 (Webster et al., 1988; Pfeiffer et al., 2010) GAL4
   6636..6730    +  protein_bind   5X UAS: five tandem copies of the "ScaI site" 17-mer CGGAGTACTGTCCTCCG, an upstream activating sequence (UAS) that efficiently binds yeast Gal4 (Webster et al., 1988; Pfeiffer et al., 2010) GAL4
   6764..6858    +  protein_bind   5X UAS: five tandem copies of the "ScaI site" 17-mer CGGAGTACTGTCCTCCG, an upstream activating sequence (UAS) that efficiently binds yeast Gal4 (Webster et al., 1988; Pfeiffer et al., 2010) GAL4
   6877..6893    -  misc_feature   MCS (fragment): pUC18/19 multiple cloning site
   6892..6986    +  protein_bind   5X UAS: five tandem copies of the "ScaI site" 17-mer CGGAGTACTGTCCTCCG, an upstream activating sequence (UAS) that efficiently binds yeast Gal4 (Webster et al., 1988; Pfeiffer et al., 2010) GAL4
   7011..7249    +  promoter       hsp70 promoter: Drosophila melanogaster hsp70Bb promoter
   7264..7330    +  intron         Mhc intron: modified Drosophila myosin heavy chain intron 16 (Pfeiffer et al., 2010)
   7347..7371    +  protein_bind   attB1: mutant version of attB; recombination site for the Gateway® BP reaction BP Clonase™
   7387..8025    +  CDS            Adar (fragment): ADAR_DROME - Also known as hypnos-2 From Drosophila melanogaster (Fruit fly).
   8060..8572    +  CDS            Adar (fragment): ADAR_DROME - Also known as hypnos-2 From Drosophila melanogaster (Fruit fly).
   8634..8729    +  CDS            Adar (fragment): ADAR_DROME - Also known as hypnos-2 From Drosophila melanogaster (Fruit fly).
   8748..8789    +  CDS            V5 tag: epitope tag from simian virus 5
   8837..8861    -  protein_bind   attB2: mutant version of attB; recombination site for the Gateway® BP reaction BP Clonase™
   8872..8946    +  CDS            small t antigen (fragment): SV40 (simian virus 40) small t antigen
   8948..9013    +  intron         small t intron: SV40 (simian virus 40) small t antigen intron
   9143..9163    +  CDS            SV40 NLS: nuclear localization signal of SV40 (simian virus 40) large T antigen
   9170..9304    +  CDS            LT_POVHA (fragment): Protein inferred from homology: Swiss-Prot protein existence level 3. Isoform large T antigen is a key early protein essential for both driving viral replication and inducing cellular transformation. Plays a role in viral genome replication by driving entry of quiescent cells into the cell cycle and by autoregulating the synthesis of viral early mRNA. Displays highly oncogenic activities by corrupting the host cellular checkpoint mechanisms that guard cell division and the transcription, replication, and repair of DNA. Participates in the modulation of cellular gene expression preceeding viral
   9329..9412    +  CDS            large T antigen (fragment): large T antigen from SV40 (simian virus 40)
   9435..9569    +  polyA_signal   SV40 poly(A) signal: SV40 polyadenylation signal
>Addgene plasmid #81173 | pJFRC-20X-UAS-ADARcd | depositor full sequence | sequence record 154354 | pJFRC-20X-UAS-ADARcd sequence 9665 bps
GACTCAGGTGGCACTTTTCGGGGAAATGTGCGCGGAACCCCTATTTGTTTATTTTTCTAAATACATTCAA
ATATGTATCCGCTCATGAGACAATAACCCTGATAAATGCTTCAATAATATTGAAAAAGGAAGAGTATGAG
TATTCAACATTTCCGTGTCGCCCTTATTCCCTTTTTTGCGGCATTTTGCCTTCCTGTTTTTGCTCACCCA
GAAACGCTGGTGAAAGTAAAAGATGCTGAAGATCAGTTGGGTGCACGAGTGGGTTACATCGAACTGGATC
TCAACAGCGGTAAGATCCTTGAGAGTTTTCGCCCCGAAGAACGTTTTCCAATGATGAGCACTTTTAAAGT
TCTGCTATGTGGCGCGGTATTATCCCGTATTGACGCCGGGCAAGAGCAACTCGGTCGCCGCATACACTAT
TCTCAGAATGACTTGGTTGAGTACTCACCAGTCACAGAAAAGCATCTTACGGATGGCATGACAGTAAGAG
AATTATGCAGTGCTGCCATAACCATGAGTGATAACACTGCGGCCAACTTACTTCTGACAACGATCGGAGG
ACCGAAGGAGCTAACCGCTTTTTTGCACAACATGGGGGATCATGTAACTCGCCTTGATCGTTGGGAACCG
GAGCTGAATGAAGCCATACCAAACGACGAGCGTGACACCACGATGCCTGTAGCAATGGCAACAACGTTGC
GCAAACTATTAACTGGCGAACTACTTACTCTAGCTTCCCGGCAACAATTAATAGACTGGATGGAGGCGGA
TAAAGTTGCAGGACCACTTCTGCGCTCGGCCCTTCCGGCTGGCTGGTTTATTGCTGATAAATCTGGAGCC
GGTGAGCGTGGGTCTCGCGGTATCATTGCAGCACTGGGGCCAGATGGTAAGCCCTCCCGTATCGTAGTTA
TCTACACGACGGGGAGTCAGGCAACTATGGATGAACGAAATAGACAGATCGCTGAGATAGGTGCCTCACT
GATTAAGCATTGGTAACTGTCAGACCAAGTTTACTCATATATACTTTAGATTGATTTAAAACTTCATTTT
TAATTTAAAAGGATCTAGGTGAAGATCCTTTTTGATAATCTCATGACCAAAATCCCTTAACGTGAGTTTT
CGTTCCACTGAGCGTCAGACCCCGTAGAAAAGATCAAAGGATCTTCTTGAGATCCTTTTTTTCTGCGCGT
AATCTGCTGCTTGCAAACAAAAAAACCACCGCTACCAGCGGTGGTTTGTTTGCCGGATCAAGAGCTACCA
ACTCTTTTTCCGAAGGTAACTGGCTTCAGCAGAGCGCAGATACCAAATACTGTTCTTCTAGTGTAGCCGT
AGTTAGGCCACCACTTCAAGAACTCTGTAGCACCGCCTACATACCTCGCTCTGCTAATCCTGTTACCAGT
GGCTGCTGCCAGTGGCGATAAGTCGTGTCTTACCGGGTTGGACTCAAGACGATAGTTACCGGATAAGGCG
CAGCGGTCGGGCTGAACGGGGGGTTCGTGCACACAGCCCAGCTTGGAGCGAACGACCTACACCGAACTGA
GATACCTACAGCGTGAGCTATGAGAAAGCGCCACGCTTCCCGAAGGGAGAAAGGCGGACAGGTATCCGGT
AAGCGGCAGGGTCGGAACAGGAGAGCGCACGAGGGAGCTTCCAGGGGGAAACGCCTGGTATCTTTATAGT
CCTGTCGGGTTTCGCCACCTCTGACTTGAGCGTCGATTTTTGTGATGCTCGTCAGGGGGGCGGAGCCTAT
GGAAAAACGCCAGCAACGCGGCCTTTTTACGGTTCCTGGCCTTTTGCTGGCCTTTTGCTCACATGTTACC
GTCGACGATGTAGGTCACGGTCTCGAAGCCGCGGTGCGGGTGCCAGGGCGTGCCCTTGGGCTCCCCGGGC
GCGTACTCCACCTCACCCATCTGGTCCATCATGATGAACGGGTCGAGGTGGCGGTAGTTGATCCCGGCGA
ACGCGCGGCGCACCGGGAAGCCCTCGCCCTCGAAACCGCTGGGCGCGGTGGTCACGGTGAGCACGGGACG
TGCGACGGCGTCGGCGGGTGCGGATACGCGGGGCAGCGTCAGCGGGTTCTCGACGGTCACGGCGGGCATG
TCGACAAGCCGAACATATGGGCGCGCCTAGTATGTATGTAAGTTAATAAAACCCATTTTTGCGGAAAGTA
GATAAAAAAAACATTTTTTTTTTTTACTGCACTGGATATCATTGAACTTATCTGATCAGTTTTAAATTTA
CTTCGATCCAAGGGTATTTGATGTACCAGGTTCTTTCGATTACCTCTCACTCAAAATGACATTCCACTCA
AAGTCAGCGCTGTTTGCCTCCTTCTCTGTCCACAGAAATATCGCCGTCTCTTTCGCCGCTGCGTCCGCTA
TCTCTTTCGCCACCGTTTGTAGCGTTACGTAGCGTCAATGTCCGCCTTCAGTTGCATTTTGTCAGCGGTT
TCGTGACGAAGCTCCAAGCGGTTTACGCCATCAATTAAACACAAAGTGCTGTGCCAAAACTCCTCTCGCT
TCTTATTTTTGTTTGTTTTTTGAGTGATTGGGGTGGTGATTGGTTTTGGGTGGGTAAGCAGGGGAAAGTG
TGAAAAATCCCGGCAATGGGCCAAGAGGATCAGGAGCTATTAATTCGCGGAGGCAGCAAACACCCATCTG
CCGAGCATCTGAACAATGTGAGTAGTACATGTGCATACATCTTAAGTTCACTTGATCTATAGGAACTGCG
ATTGCAACATCAAATTGTATGCGGCGTGAGAACTGCGACCCACAAAAATCCCAAACCGCAATTGCACAAA
CAAATAGTGACACGAAACAGATTATTCTGGTAGCTGTTCTCGCTATATAAGACAATTTTTGAGATCATAT
CATGATCAAGACATCTAAAGGCATTCATTTTCGACTATATTCTTTTTTACAAAAAATATAACAACCAGAT
ATTTTAAGCTGATCCTAGATGCACAAAAAATAAATAAAAGTATAAACCTACTTCGTAGGATACTTCGGGG
TACTTTTTGTTCGGGGTTAGATGAGCATAACGCTAGTAGTTGATATTTGAGATCCCCTATCATTGCAGGG
TGACAGCGGAGCGGCTTCGCAGAGCTGCATTAACCAGGGCTTCGGGCAGGCCAAAAACTACGGCACGCTC
CGGCCACCCAGTCCGCCGGAGGACTCCGGTTCAGGGAGCGGCCAACTAGCCGAGAACCTCACCTATGCCT
GGCACAATATGGACATCTTTGGGGCGGTCAATCAGCCGGGCTCCGGATGGCGGCAGCTGGTCAACCGGAC
ACGCGGACTATTCTGCAACGAGCGACACATACCGGCGCCCAGGAAACATTTGCTCAAGAACGGTGAGTTT
CTATTCGCAGTCGGCTGATCTGTGTGAAATCTTAATAAAGGGTCCAATTACCAATTTGAAACTCAGTTTG
CGGCGTGGCCTATCCGGGCGAACTTTTGGCCGTGATGGGCAGTTCCGGTGCCGGAAAGACGACCCTGCTG
AATGCCCTTGCCTTTCGATCGCCGCAGGGCATCCAAGTATCGCCATCCGGGATGCGACTGCTCAATGGCC
AACCTGTGGACGCCAAGGAGATGCAGGCCAGGTGCGCCTATGTCCAGCAGGATGACCTCTTTATCGGCTC
CCTAACGGCCAGGGAACACCTGATTTTCCAAGCCATGGTGCGGATGCCACGACATCTGACCTATCGGCAG
CGAGTGGCCCGCGTGGATCAGGTGATCCAGGAGCTTTCGCTCAGCAAATGTCAGCACACGATCATCGGTG
TGCCCGGCAGGGTGAAAGGTCTGTCCGGCGGAGAAAGGAAGCGTCTGGCATTCGCCTCCGAGGCTCTAAC
CGATCCGCCGCTTCTGATCTGCGATGAGCCCACCTCCGGACTGGACTCCTTTACCGCCCACAGCGTCGTC
CAGGTGCTGAAGAAGCTGTCGCAGAAGGGCAAGACCGTCATCCTGACCATTCATCAGCCGTCTTCCGAGC
TGTTTGAGCTCTTTGACAAGATCCTTCTGATGGCCGAGGGCAGGGTAGCTTTCTTGGGCACTCCCAGCGA
AGCCGTCGACTTCTTTTCCTAGTGAGTTCGATGTGTTTATTAAGGGTATCTAGTATTACATAACATCTCA
ACTCCTATCCAGCGTGGGTGCCCAGTGTCCTACCAACTACAATCCGGCGGACTTTTACGTACAGGTGTTG
GCCGTTGTGCCCGGACGGGAGATCGAGTCCCGTGATCGGATCGCCAAGATATGCGACAATTTTGCCATTA
GCAAAGTAGCCCGGGATATGGAGCAGTTGTTGGCCACCAAAAATCTGGAGAAGCCACTGGAGCAGCCGGA
GAATGGGTACACCTACAAGGCCACCTGGTTCATGCAGTTCCGGGCGGTCCTGTGGCGATCCTGGCTGTCG
GTGCTCAAGGAACCACTCCTCGTAAAAGTGCGACTTATTCAGACAACGGTGAGTGGTTCCAGTGGAAACA
AATGATATAACGCTTACAATTCTTGGAAACAAATTCGCTAGATTTTAGATAGAATTGCCTGATTCCACAC
CCTTCTTAGTTTTTTTCAATGAGATGTATAGTTTATAGTTTTGCAGAAGATAAATAAATTTCATTTAACT
CGCGAATATTAATGAGATGCGAGTAACATTTTAATTTGCAGATGGTTGCCATCTTGATTGGCCTCATCTT
TTTGGGCCAACAACTCACGCAAGTGGGTGTGATGAATATCAACGGAGCCATCTTCCTCTTCCTGACCAAC
ATGACCTTTCAAAACGTCTTTGCCACGATAAATGTAAGTCATGTTTAGAATACATTTGCATTTCAATAAT
TTACTAACTTTCTAATGAATCGATTCGATTTAGGTGTTCACCTCAGAGCTGCCAGTTTTTATGAGGGAGG
CCCGAAGTCGACTTTATCGCTGTGACACATACTTTCTGGGCAAAACGATTGCCGAATTGCCGCTTTTTCT
CACAGTGCCACTGGTCTTCACGGCGATTGCCTATCCGATGATCGGACTGCGGGCCGGAGTGCTGCACTTC
TTCAACTGCCTGGCGCTGGTCACTCTGGTGGCCAATGTGTCAACGTCCTTCGGATATCTAATATCCTGCG
CCAGCTCCTCGACCTCGATGGCGCTGTCTGTGGGTCCGCCGGTTATCATACCATTCCTGCTCTTTGGCGG
CTTCTTCTTGAACTCGGGCTCGGTGCCAGTATACCTCAAATGGTTGTCGTACCTCTCATGGTTCCGTTAC
GCCAACGAGGGTCTGCTGATTAACCAATGGGCGGACGTGGAGCCGGGCGAAATTAGCTGCACATCGTCGA
ACACCACGTGCCCCAGTTCGGGCAAGGTCATCCTGGAGACGCTTAACTTCTCCGCCGCCGATCTGCCGCT
GGACTACGTGGGTCTGGCCATTCTCATCGTGAGCTTCCGGGTGCTCGCATATCTGGCTCTAAGACTTCGG
GCCCGACGCAAGGAGTAGCCGACATATATCCGAAATAACTGCTTGTTTTTTTTTTTTACCATTATTACCA
TCGTGTTTACTGTTTATTGCCCCCTCAAAAAGCTAATGTAATTATATTTGTGCCAATAAAAACAAGATAT
GACCTATAGAATACAAGTATTTCCCCTTCGAACATCCCCACAAGTAGACTTTGGATTTGTCTTCTAACCA
AAAGACTTACACACCTGCATACCTTACATCAAAAACTCGTTTATCGCTACATAAAACACCGGGATATATT
TTTTATATACATACTTTTCAAATCGCGCGCCCTCTTCATAATTCACCTCCACCACACCACGTTTCGTAGT
TGCTCTTTCGCTGTCTCCCACCCGCTCTCCGCAACACATTCACCTTTTGTTCGACGACCTTGGAGCGACT
GTCGTTAGTTCCGCGCGATTCGGTTCGCTCAAATGGTTCCGAGTGGTTCATTTCGTCTCAATAGAAATTA
GTAATAAATATTTGTATGTACAATTTATTTGCTCCAATATATTTGTATATATTTCCCTCACAGCTATATT
TATTCTAATTTAATATTATGACTTTTTAAGGTAATTTTTTGTGACCTGTTCGGAGTGATTAGCGTTACAA
TTTGAACTGAAAGTGACATCCAGTGTTTGTTCCTTGTGTAGATGCATCTCAAAAAAATGGTGGGCATAAT
AGTGTTGTTTATATATATCAAAAATAACAACTATAATAATAAGAATACATTTAATTTAGAAAATGCTTGG
ATTTCACTGGAACTAGGGCGCGCCTCCGGAACATAATGGTGCAGGGCGCTGACTTCCGCGTTTCCAGACT
TTACGAAACACGGAAACCGAAGACCATTCATGTTGTTGCTCAGGTCGCAGACGTTTTGCAGCAGCAGTCG
CTTCACGTTCGCTCGCGTATCGGTGATTCATTCTGCTAACCAGTAAGGCAACCCCGCCAGCCTAGCCGGG
TCCTCAACGACAGGAGCACGATCATGCGCACCCGTGGCCAGGGCCGCAAGCTTGCATGCCTGCAGGTCGG
AGTACTGTCCTCCGAGCGGAGTACTGTCCTCCGAGCGGAGTACTGTCCTCCGAGCGGAGTACTGTCCTCC
GAGCGGAGTACTGTCCTCCGAGCGGAGACTCTAGCCCTAGGGCATGCCTGCAGGTCGGAGTACTGTCCTC
CGAGCGGAGTACTGTCCTCCGAGCGGAGTACTGTCCTCCGAGCGGAGTACTGTCCTCCGAGCGGAGTACT
GTCCTCCGAGCGGAGACTCTAGCGCTAGCGCATGCCTGCAGGTCGGAGTACTGTCCTCCGAGCGGAGTAC
TGTCCTCCGAGCGGAGTACTGTCCTCCGAGCGGAGTACTGTCCTCCGAGCGGAGTACTGTCCTCCGAGCG
GAGACTCTAGCACTAGTGCATGCCTGCAGGTCGGAGTACTGTCCTCCGAGCGGAGTACTGTCCTCCGAGC
GGAGTACTGTCCTCCGAGCGGAGTACTGTCCTCCGAGCGGAGTACTGTCCTCCGAGCGGAGACTCTAGCG
ACGTCGAGCGCCGGAGTATAAATAGAGGCGCTTCGTCTACGGAGCGACAATTCAATTCAAACAAGCAAAG
TGAACACGTCGCTAAGCGAAAGCTAAGCAAATAAACAAGCGCAGCTGAACAAGCTAAACAATCTGCAGTA
AAGTGCAAGTTAAAGTGAATCAATTAAAAGTAACCAGCAACCAAGTAAATCAACTGCAACTACTGAAATC
TGCCAAGAAGTAATTATTGAATACAAGAAGAGAACTCTGAATAGATCTAAAAGGTAGGTTCAACCACTGA
TGCCTAGGCACACCGAAACGACTAACCCTAATTCTTATCCTTTACTTCAGGCGGCCGCGGCTCGAGACAA
GTTTGTACAAAAAAGCAGGCTCCGCGGCCGCCCCCTTCACCAATGGTGGTGCCACAGAAGAACGTACCCC
TGCCAATCGACGACAAGTCGTCATCGATGGAGTTGCCTCAGATACACGCGGATACGATTGGTCGGTTGGT
CTTAGAAAAGTTCATGGAAGTAATCAAGGGCCAGGAGGCTTACTCGCGTCGAAAGGTATTAGCGGGCATT
GTAATGACTGAAAACATGAATTTTTGTGAAGCCAAAGTTATTTCAGTTTCGACGGGCACCAAGTGTGTCA
GCGGTGAGCATATGAGTGTGAACGGAGCTGTCCTAAATGATTCCCATGCTGAAATAGTCTCCAGGCGTTG
TCTTCTAAAATATTTATATGCACAGCTGGACCTTCAGTGCAATCAGGCCACAGCATATCAGTCGATTTTC
GTGAGGAATACTGATGGGCAATACCCTTATAAACTAAAATCCGGGGTACATTTCCATTTGTATATAAATA
CAGCACCTTGTGGGGATGCACGGATATTTAGTCCTCACGAAAACGACACTGGTGTTGATAAACATCCAAA
TAGAAAAGCTCGAGGCCAGCTGCGCACCAAAATCGAGTCCGGTGAGGGGACGATTCCAGTGAAAAGCAGT
GATGGTATCCAGACGTGGGATGGCGTATTGCAGGTAACCCGATTGGGCGGTTGCTATTAGATCGTGGTAA
ACCATCAACATTACAACATTTATGACTTTTGTGCAGGGCCAACGCCTGCTAACAATGTCGTGCTCGGATA
AAATTGCCCGTTGGAACATCGTGGGCATCCAAGGCTCACTATTGTCTTCCATAATTGAACCGGTGTACCT
GCATTCGATTGTGCTGGGAAGCCTGTTGCATCCGGAGCACATGTACCGCGCAGTTTGCGGCCGAATTGAG
AAGTCCATTCAAGGCCTGCCACCGCCGTACCATCTGAACAAGCCGCGCCTGGCACTAGTCACTTCGGCCG
AGCCGCGGAATCAGGCCAAGGCTCCCAACTTCGGGATCAATTGGACCATTGGGGACACCGAGCTGGAAGT
GGTGAACTCGCTAACCGGTCGAACCATTGGCGGCCAGGTGTCTCGCATCACAAAGCAGGCGTTTTTCGTT
AAGTATGGATTTCTAATGGCAAACTTGCCCGGTATTTTAGTCCGCAAAGTAACCACTGACTATGGGCAAA
CCAAAGCTAACGTTAAGGACTATCAGGTGAGTGTTTATATGCTGGATCATTTGAGGATATGCATCAAATT
GTTTGCCACATCTGTTCTTGTAGATCGCAAAGCTAGAATTGTTCTCTGCATTCAAGCGAGAAGACCTTGG
CAGCTGGCTGAAGAAACCCATTGAACAAGACGAGTTCGGTCTTGCCGAATCTAGAGGGCCCTTCGAAGGT
AAGCCTATCCCTAACCCTCTCCTCGGTCTCGATTCTACGCGTACCGGTCATCATCACCATCACCATTGAG
AAGGGTGGGCGCGCCGACCCAGCTTTCTTGTACAAAGTGGTGATTCTAGAGGATCTTTGTGAAGGAACCT
TACTTCTGTGGTGTGACATAATTGGACAAACTACCTACAGAGATTTAAAGCTCTAAGGTAAATATAAAAT
TTTTAAGTGTATAATGTGTTAAACTACTGATTCTAATTGTTTGTGTATTTTAGATTCCAACCTATGGAAC
TGATGAATGGGAGCAGTGGTGGAATGCCTTTAATGAGGAAAACCTGTTTTGCTCAGAAGAAATGCCATCT
AGTGATGATGAGGCTACTGCTGACTCTCAACATTCTACTCCTCCAAAAAAGAAGAGAAAGGTAGAAGACC
CCAAGGACTTTCCTTCAGAATTGCTAAGTTTTTTGAGTCATGCTGTGTTTAGTAATAGAACTCTTGCTTG
CTTTGCTATTTACACCACAAAGGAAAAAGCTGCACTGCTATACAAGAAAATTATGGAAAAATATTTGATG
TATAGTGCCTTGACTAGAGATCATAATCAGCCATACCACATTTGTAGAGGTTTTACTTGCTTTAAAAAAC
CTCCCACACCTCCCCCTGAACCTGAAACATAAAATGAATGCAATTGTTGTTGTTAACTTGTTTATTGCAG
CTTATAATGGTTACAAATAAAGCAATAGCATCACAAATTTCACAAATAAAGCATTTTTTTCACTGCATTC
TAGTTGTGGTTTGTCCAAACTCATCAATGTATCTTATCATGTCTGGATCGATCTGGCCGGCCGTTTAAAC
GAATTCTTGAAGACGAAAGGGCCTCGTGATACGCCTATTTTTATAGGTTAATGTCATGATAATAATGGTT
TCTTA
