>Addgene plasmid #81173 | pJFRC-20X-UAS-ADARcd | addgene partial sequence | sequence record 156591 | pCasper-hs 5'-GCAACTACTGAAATCTGCCAAG-3'
AAAGGTAGGTTCAACCACTGATGCCTAGGCACACCGAAACGACTAACCCTAATTCTTATCCTTTACTTCA
GGCGGCCGCGGCTCGAGACAAGTTTGTACAAAAAAGCAGGCTCCGCGGCCGCCCCCTTCACCAATGGTGG
TGCCACAGAAGAACGTACCCCTGCCAATCGACGACAAGTCGTCATCGATGGAGTTGCCTCAGATACACGC
GGATACGATTGGTCGGTTGGTCTTAGAAAAGTTCATGGAAGTAATCAAGGGCCAGGAGGCTTACTCGCGT
CGAAAGGTATTAGCGGGCATTGTAATGACTGAAAACATGAATTTTTGTGAAGCCAAAGTTATTTCAGTTT
CGACGGGCACCAAGTGTGTCAGCGGTGAGCATATGAGTGTGAACGGAGCTGTCCTAAATGATTCCCATGC
TGAAATAGTCTCCAGGCGTTGTCTCCTCAAATATTTATATGCACAGCTGGACCTTCAGTGCAATCAGGCC
ACAGCATATCAGTCGATTTTCGTGAGGAATACTGATGGGCAATACCCTTATAAACTAAAATCCGGGGTAC
ATTTCCATTTGTATATAAATACAGCACCTTGTGGGGATGCACGGATATTTAGTCCTCACGAAAACGACAC
TGGTGTTGATAAACATCCAAATAGAAAAGCTCGAGGCCAGCTGCGCACCAAAATCGAGTCCGGTGAGGGG
ACGATTCCAGTGAAAAGCAGTGATGGTATCCAGACGTGGGATGGCGTATTGCAGGTAACCCGATTGGGCG
GTTGCTATTAGATCGTGGTAAACCATCAACATTACAACATTTATGACTTTTGTGCAGGG
