>Addgene plasmid #81173 | pJFRC-20X-UAS-ADARcd | addgene partial sequence | sequence record 156592 | SV40-splice-R2 5'-CACAAACAATTAGAATCAGTAG-3'
AAATTTTATATTTACCTTAGAGCTTTAAATCTCTGTAGGTAGTTTGTCCAATTATGTCACACCACAGAAG
TAAGGTTCCTTCACAAAGATCCTCTAGAATCACCACTTTGTACAAGAAAGCTGGGTCGGCGCGCCCACCC
TTCTCAATGGTGATGGTGATGATGACCGGTACGCGTAGAATCGAGACCGAGGAGAGGGTTAGGGATAGGC
TTACCTTCGAAGGGCCCTCTAGATTCGGCAAGACCGAACTCGTCTTGTTCAATGGGTTTCTTCAGCCAGC
TGCCAAGGTCTTCTCGCTTGAATGCAGAGAACAATTCTAGCTTTGCGATCTACAAGAACAGATGTGGCAA
ACAATTTGATGCATATCCTCAAATGATCCAGCATATAAACACTCACCTGATAGTCCTTAACGTTAGCTTT
GGTTTGCCCATAGTCAGTGGTTACTTTGCGGACTAAAATACCGGGCAAGTTTGCCATTAGAAATCCATAC
TTAACGAAAAACGCCTGCTTTGTGATGCGAGACACCTGGCCGCCAATGGTTCGACCGGTTAGCGAGTTCA
CCACTTCCAGCTCGGTGTCCCCAATGGTCCAATTGATCCCGAAGTTGGGAGCCTTGGCCTGATTCCGCGG
CTCGGCCGAAGTGACTAGTGCCAGGCGCGGCTTGTTCAGATGGTACGGCGGTGGCAGGCCTTGAATGGAC
TTCTCAATTCGGCCGCAAACTGCGCGGTACATGTGCTCCGGATGCAACAGGCTTCCCAGCACAATCGAAT
GCAGGTACACCGGTTCAATTATGGAAGACAATAGTGAGCCTTGGATGCCCACGATGTTCCAACGGGCAAT
TTTATCCGAGCACGACATTGTTAGCAGGCGTTGGCCCTGCACAAAAGTCATAAATGTTGTAATGTTGATG
G
